Addgene plasmid #187368: EGFP-Plekhh1-NTer
Purpose: Expresses human Plekhh1-NTer labelled with EGFP
Depositing lab: Evelyne Coudrier. Depositing organization: Institut Curie. Publication: Plekhh1, a partner of myosin 1 and an effector of EphB2, controls the cortical actin network during cell repulsion. Prosperi MT, Pernier J, Lachuer H, Coudrier E. J Cell Sci. 2021 Dec 1;134(23). pii: 272686. doi: 10.1242/jcs.258802. Epub 2021 Dec 6. PubMed 34723325.
Backbone
  Vector backbone: pEGFP-C1
  Backbone manufacturer: Clontech
  Backbone size w/o insert (bp): 4728
  Vector type: Mammalian Expression
Growth in bacteria
  Bacterial resistance: Kanamycin, 50 μg/mL
  Growth temperature: 37°C
  Growth strain: DH5alpha
  Copy number: High Copy
Gene/Insert
  Gene/Insert name: Plekhh1-NTer
  Species: H. sapiens (human)
  Insert size (bp): 1620
  Promoter: CMV
  Tag / fusion protein: EGFP (N terminal on backbone)
  Cloning method: Gibson Cloning
  Sequencing primers: 5′ EGFP-N
Terms and licenses: Academic/Nonprofit Terms; Industry Terms: Not Available to Industry
How to cite: EGFP-Plekhh1-NTer was a gift from Evelyne Coudrier (Addgene plasmid # 187368 ; http://n2t.net/addgene:187368 ; RRID:Addgene_187368)
