[The description below was written by a language model from this plasmid's Addgene catalogue record and pLannotate feature annotations shown in this document.]
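Description:
EGFP-Plekhh1-NTer is a mammalian expression plasmid built on the Clontech pEGFP-C1 backbone that produces the N-terminal portion of Plekhh1 fused to the C terminus of EGFP. Transcription is driven by the human cytomegalovirus immediate-early enhancer and promoter. The EGFP coding sequence is followed by a short remnant of the multiple cloning site that acts as a linker, then the roughly 1.6 kb Plekhh1 fragment, which was inserted by Gibson assembly. The SV40 polyadenylation signal terminates the transcript. The catalogue entry lists the insert as human, whereas the automated annotation matched the coding region to the mouse Plekhh1 protein entry. This may only reflect the reference database used for annotation, and the record does not settle the species. The exact residue boundaries of the fragment are not stated.

The plasmid replicates in E. coli at high copy from a ColE1/pUC-type origin and also carries an f1 origin for single-stranded DNA production. A single NeoR/KanR (Tn5 aminoglycoside phosphotransferase) gene is placed behind tandem bacterial (bla) and SV40 early promoters and ends in the HSV TK polyadenylation signal. It therefore confers kanamycin resistance in bacteria and G418 resistance in mammalian cells, allowing stable lines to be selected. The small large T antigen, ble and bGH poly(A) fragments in the feature table are probably backbone remnants or partial annotation matches rather than functional elements.

The construct is suited to transient or stable expression for live or fixed-cell imaging of the localisation of the Plekhh1 N-terminal region and for domain-mapping experiments. The associated work examined Plekhh1 as a myosin 1 partner and EphB2 effector regulating the cortical actin network during cell repulsion.
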