Features (pLannotate 1.2.2; 16 found; start..end, strand, type, name):
     61..364     +  enhancer       CMV enhancer: human cytomegalovirus immediate early enhancer
    365..568     +  promoter       CMV promoter: human cytomegalovirus (CMV) immediate early promoter
    613..1329    +  CDS            EGFP: EGFP is a basic (constitutively fluorescent) green fluorescent protein published in 1996, derived from Aequorea victoria. It is reported to be a rapidly-maturing weak dimer with moderate acid sensitivity.
   1330..1365    +  misc_feature   MCS (fragment): multiple cloning site
   1366..2982    +  CDS            Plekhh1 (fragment): PKHH1_MOUSE - Also known as Kiaa1200. Experimental evidence at protein level: Swiss-Prot protein existence level 1. From Mus musculus (Mouse).
   2985..3012    +  misc_feature   MCS (fragment): multiple cloning site
   3029..3113    +  CDS            large T antigen (fragment): large T antigen from SV40 (simian virus 40)
   3136..3257    +  polyA_signal   SV40 poly(A) signal: SV40 polyadenylation signal
   3291..3719    -  rep_origin     f1 ori (sequence partly withheld): f1 bacteriophage origin of replication; arrow indicates direction of (+) strand synthesis
   3746..3850    +  promoter       AmpR promoter: bla
   3852..4209    +  promoter       SV40 promoter: SV40 enhancer and early promoter
   4244..5038    +  CDS            NeoR/KanR: aminoglycoside phosphotransferase from Tn5; aph(3')-II (or nptII); confers resistance to neomycin, kanamycin, and G418 (Geneticin®)
   5059..5211    +  CDS            ble (fragment): BLE_KLEPN - Experimental evidence at protein level: Swiss-Prot protein existence level 1. Binding protein with a strong affinity to the bleomycin family of antibiotics. Binds to CL990; an antimitotic-antibiotic compound. From Klebsiella pneumoniae.
   5270..5317    +  polyA_signal   HSV TK poly(A) signal: herpes simplex virus thymidine kinase polyadenylation signal (Cole and Stacy, 1985)
   5408..5424    -  polyA_signal   bGH poly(A) signal (fragment): bovine growth hormone polyadenylation signal
   5646..6234    +  rep_origin     ori: high-copy-number ColE1/pMB1/pBR322/pUC origin of replication
>Addgene plasmid #187368 | EGFP-Plekhh1-NTer | addgene full sequence | sequence record 368865 | Addgene NGS Result
TAGTTATTAATAGTAATCAATTACGGGGTCATTAGTTCATAGCCCATATATGGAGTTCCGCGTTACATAA
CTTACGGTAAATGGCCCGCCTGGCTGACCGCCCAACGACCCCCGCCCATTGACGTCAATAATGACGTATG
TTCCCATAGTAACGCCAATAGGGACTTTCCATTGACGTCAATGGGTGGAGTATTTACGGTAAACTGCCCA
CTTGGCAGTACATCAAGTGTATCATATGCCAAGTACGCCCCCTATTGACGTCAATGACGGTAAATGGCCC
GCCTGGCATTATGCCCAGTACATGACCTTATGGGACTTTCCTACTTGGCAGTACATCTACGTATTAGTCA
TCGCTATTACCATGGTGATGCGGTTTTGGCAGTACATCAATGGGCGTGGATAGCGGTTTGACTCACGGGG
ATTTCCAAGTCTCCACCCCATTGACGTCAATGGGAGTTTGTTTTGGCACCAAAATCAACGGGACTTTCCA
AAATGTCGTAACAACTCCGCCCCATTGACGCAAATGGGCGGTAGGCGTGTACGGTGGGAGGTCTATATAA
GCAGAGCTGGTTTAGTGAACCGTCAGATCCGCTAGCGCTACCGGTCGCCACCATGGTGAGCAAGGGCGAG
GAGCTGTTCACCGGGGTGGTGCCCATCCTGGTCGAGCTGGACGGCGACGTAAACGGCCACAAGTTCAGCG
TGTCCGGCGAGGGCGAGGGCGATGCCACCTACGGCAAGCTGACCCTGAAGTTCATCTGCACCACCGGCAA
GCTGCCCGTGCCCTGGCCCACCCTCGTGACCACCCTGACCTACGGCGTGCAGTGCTTCAGCCGCTACCCC
GACCACATGAAGCAGCACGACTTCTTCAAGTCCGCCATGCCCGAAGGCTACGTCCAGGAGCGCACCATCT
TCTTCAAGGACGACGGCAACTACAAGACCCGCGCCGAGGTGAAGTTCGAGGGCGACACCCTGGTGAACCG
CATCGAGCTGAAGGGCATCGACTTCAAGGAGGACGGCAACATCCTGGGGCACAAGCTGGAGTACAACTAC
AACAGCCACAACGTCTATATCATGGCCGACAAGCAGAAGAACGGCATCAAGGTGAACTTCAAGATCCGCC
ACAACATCGAGGACGGCAGCGTGCAGCTCGCCGACCACTACCAGCAGAACACCCCCATCGGCGACGGCCC
CGTGCTGCTGCCCGACAACCACTACCTGAGCACCCAGTCCGCCCTGAGCAAAGACCCCAACGAGAAGCGC
GATCACATGGTCCTGCTGGAGTTCGTGACCGCCGCCGGGATCACTCTCGGCATGGACGAGCTGTACAAGT
CCGGACTCAGATCTCGAGCTCAAGCTTCGAATTCTATGGCAGAACTCAAGGTGGAGGCGCCGGCCAGCGT
AGACTGGCAGAAACGCTGCCTGACCCTGGAAACTCAGCTTTTCCGGTTCCGCCTACAGGCCAGCAAGATA
AGGGAGCTGCTGGCTGACAAGATGCAGGAGCTGGAGCAGAGGCTGCTGGAGGCAGAGCAGAGAGCAGAGA
ACGCTGAGACCCAGGTGGGTGTCATGGAAGAGAAGGTAAAACTATCCAATCTGAAGAATGTGGACTCTGA
GGGGAGCCTGCACCGGAAATACCAAGAATTGCTGAAAGCCATAAAGGGCAAAGATGAGCTCATCAGCCAG
CTAGAGGCTCAGCTGGAGAAGCAGAAGCAGATGAGGGCAGAGGAAGCAAAAACTGTTCAAGAAAAAGCTG
CAAAGATCAAGGAATGGGTGACACTCAAGTTGGCAAAGCTTGAGATGGAGAATCAGCATCTGAAAAGCCA
TAATCAGCGCCTGGTGGAGCAGGTGGGATCCCTTCAAGATGCGCTAGAAGCTATTCAGATAGCTCCTTCA
CGGAAGCTGCTGGTGCCCCCCTACGGAGCTGCAGAGCAGGATTCTGTCCCTTCAGAGCCGGGAATCCAGC
CTATGGGCCAGGACAGTGGCTCCCAGGCCCAGGGTCTGAAGGCAGCTGTGCTTGCACCTTCCCCAGGTGC
CCTGCAGAGCAAGGACTCTGTTTCTGAAGCAGCAAGCCCCTTGGAGGATTCTAGTTCCAGCACGGTCCAT
TCTGGGGAAACAGTAGAGGCCAAGCCCCTTCAACCTCATCTGGGAAGAGAGAGCCCTCCCCACCAGCCAT
GCATGAAGCTTCTTACCTTCAGATGTAGTTCAGCTTCCTGGGGTGAGGGTCTGGTTACTGCTCAGAGAGG
GATGCTCCCTGGGACAAAGACCTCTGCCAGGGAAGGTGGTCCTGGCAGCAGTCTGACCCTACCAAAGGTG
CGGGCTCCTGGCACCCCGCGGGACAGCATCCAGTTGGCCAAAAGGCACCACAGCCAGCCCCAGGTGGGCC
ATGGGCACTTTGGCCGTGTGGTAAACATTGAGACTGAGGCCTTCTCAGCCCTCCACCCCTCTGGCCTTCC
TGAGCTGGAGTCCCGAGCTAGGTCCCGGGAGGAACCAGAGAAGATGGAGATGGAGGAGCCACCCCCAGCA
GGGAAGAATGAGGAAAGAGAGAGCCCAAAGGCCCTTGGAGCTGAGCTGGAGGAAGTGGAGCTGGGTAACA
AGCCACCTACACCCCCGCTGCACCAGTTTTCATCCTGGGAGAGCCGGATCTATGCTGTGGCCACATCGGG
CATGCGGCTCTCAGATATGTCTCCCAGAAGTAATACTGCATGCTGCGCTTCAAGCCCTCCTGCCCTTGTT
TCCCCTGGGTCTTTCTCTGGCCTGGTCTACAAGAATGTCACTGTGCCTGTCTACACAGCACTGAAGGGGA
GAGCTACACAGATCAGCAACATGCCCTTTATGGACGAGTCCTCTGGGTCTGACGATGACTGCAGCTCTCA
GGCGAGTTTCCGAATCTCGGTCCCCTCCTCTGAGTCCAGGAAGACCAGCGGACTAGGCAGCCCCCGGGCC
ATCAAGAGAGGCGTCTCCATGTCCTCACTGAGCTCCGAGGGTTGAGTCGACGGTACCGCGGGCCCGGGAT
CCACCGGATCTAGATAACTGATCATAATCAGCCATACCACATTTGTAGAGGTTTTACTTGCTTTAAAAAA
CCTCCCACACCTCCCCCTGAACCTGAAACATAAAATGAATGCAATTGTTGTTGTTAACTTGTTTATTGCA
GCTTATAATGGTTACAAATAAAGCAATAGCATCACAAATTTCACAAATAAAGCATTTTTTTCACTGCATT
CTAGTTGTGGTTTGTCCAAACTCATCAATGTATCTTAACGCGTAAATTGTAAGCGTTAATATTTTGTTAA
AATTCGCGTTAAATTTTTGTTAAATCAGCTCATTTTTTAACCAATAGGCCGAAATCGGCAAAATCCCTTA
TAAATCAAAAGAATAGACCGAGATAGGGT
[37 nt withheld, positions 3390-3426]
AAAGAACGTGGACTCCAACGTCAAAGG
[49 nt withheld, positions 3454-3502]
T
[91 nt withheld, positions 3504-3594]
G
[124 nt withheld, positions 3596-3719]
CAGGTGGCACTTTTCGGGGAAATGTGCGCGGAACCCCTATTTGTTTATTTTTCTAAATACATTCAAATAT
GTATCCGCTCATGAGACAATAACCCTGATAAATGCTTCAATAATATTGAAAAAGGAAGAGTCCTGAGGCG
GAAAGAACCAGCTGTGGAATGTGTGTCAGTTAGGGTGTGGAAAGTCCCCAGGCTCCCCAGCAGGCAGAAG
TATGCAAAGCATGCATCTCAATTAGTCAGCAACCAGGTGTGGAAAGTCCCCAGGCTCCCCAGCAGGCAGA
AGTATGCAAAGCATGCATCTCAATTAGTCAGCAACCATAGTCCCGCCCCTAACTCCGCCCATCCCGCCCC
TAACTCCGCCCAGTTCCGCCCATTCTCCGCCCCATGGCTGACTAATTTTTTTTATTTATGCAGAGGCCGA
GGCCGCCTCGGCCTCTGAGCTATTCCAGAAGTAGTGAGGAGGCTTTTTTGGAGGCCTAGGCTTTTGCAAA
GATCGATCAAGAGACAGGATGAGGATCGTTTCGCATGATTGAACAAGATGGATTGCACGCAGGTTCTCCG
GCCGCTTGGGTGGAGAGGCTATTCGGCTATGACTGGGCACAACAGACAATCGGCTGCTCTGATGCCGCCG
TGTTCCGGCTGTCAGCGCAGGGGCGCCCGGTTCTTTTTGTCAAGACCGACCTGTCCGGTGCCCTGAATGA
ACTGCAAGACGAGGCAGCGCGGCTATCGTGGCTGGCCACGACGGGCGTTCCTTGCGCAGCTGTGCTCGAC
GTTGTCACTGAAGCGGGAAGGGACTGGCTGCTATTGGGCGAAGTGCCGGGGCAGGATCTCCTGTCATCTC
ACCTTGCTCCTGCCGAGAAAGTATCCATCATGGCTGATGCAATGCGGCGGCTGCATACGCTTGATCCGGC
TACCTGCCCATTCGACCACCAAGCGAAACATCGCATCGAGCGAGCACGTACTCGGATGGAAGCCGGTCTT
GTCGATCAGGATGATCTGGACGAAGAGCATCAGGGGCTCGCGCCAGCCGAACTGTTCGCCAGGCTCAAGG
CGAGCATGCCCGACGGCGAGGATCTCGTCGTGACCCATGGCGATGCCTGCTTGCCGAATATCATGGTGGA
AAATGGCCGCTTTTCTGGATTCATCGACTGTGGCCGGCTGGGTGTGGCGGACCGCTATCAGGACATAGCG
TTGGCTACCCGTGATATTGCTGAAGAGCTTGGCGGCGAATGGGCTGACCGCTTCCTCGTGCTTTACGGTA
TCGCCGCTCCCGATTCGCAGCGCATCGCCTTCTATCGCCTTCTTGACGAGTTCTTCTGAGCGGGACTCTG
GGGTTCGAAATGACCGACCAAGCGACGCCCAACCTGCCATCACGAGATTTCGATTCCACCGCCGCCTTCT
ATGAAAGGTTGGGCTTCGGAATCGTTTTCCGGGACGCCGGCTGGATGATCCTCCAGCGCGGGGATCTCAT
GCTGGAGTTCTTCGCCCACCCTAGGGGGAGGCTAACTGAAACACGGAAGGAGACAATACCGGAAGGAACC
CGCGCTATGACGGCAATAAAAAGACAGAATAAAACGCACGGTGTTGGGTCGTTTGTTCATAAACGCGGGG
TTCGGTCCCAGGGCTGGCACTCTGTCGATACCCCACCGAGACCCCATTGGGGCCAATACGCCCGCGTTTC
TTCCTTTTCCCCACCCCACCCCCCAAGTTCGGGTGAAGGCCCAGGGCTCGCAGCCAACGTCGGGGCGGCA
GGCCCTGCCATAGCCTCAGGTTACTCATATATACTTTAGATTGATTTAAAACTTCATTTTTAATTTAAAA
GGATCTAGGTGAAGATCCTTTTTGATAATCTCATGACCAAAATCCCTTAACGTGAGTTTTCGTTCCACTG
AGCGTCAGACCCCGTAGAAAAGATCAAAGGATCTTCTTGAGATCCTTTTTTTCTGCGCGTAATCTGCTGC
TTGCAAACAAAAAAACCACCGCTACCAGCGGTGGTTTGTTTGCCGGATCAAGAGCTACCAACTCTTTTTC
CGAAGGTAACTGGCTTCAGCAGAGCGCAGATACCAAATACTGTTCTTCTAGTGTAGCCGTAGTTAGGCCA
CCACTTCAAGAACTCTGTAGCACCGCCTACATACCTCGCTCTGCTAATCCTGTTACCAGTGGCTGCTGCC
AGTGGCGATAAGTCGTGTCTTACCGGGTTGGACTCAAGACGATAGTTACCGGATAAGGCGCAGCGGTCGG
GCTGAACGGGGGGTTCGTGCACACAGCCCAGCTTGGAGCGAACGACCTACACCGAACTGAGATACCTACA
GCGTGAGCTATGAGAAAGCGCCACGCTTCCCGAAGGGAGAAAGGCGGACAGGTATCCGGTAAGCGGCAGG
GTCGGAACAGGAGAGCGCACGAGGGAGCTTCCAGGGGGAAACGCCTGGTATCTTTATAGTCCTGTCGGGT
TTCGCCACCTCTGACTTGAGCGTCGATTTTTGTGATGCTCGTCAGGGGGGCGGAGCCTATGGAAAAACGC
CAGCAACGCGGCCTTTTTACGGTTCCTGGCCTTTTGCTGGCCTTTTGCTCACATGTTCTTTCCTGCGTTA
TCCCCTGATTCTGTGGATAACCGTATTACCGCCATGCAT
